>Addgene plasmid #10805 | PKCalpha.FLAG | addgene partial sequence | sequence record 17745 | 10805 with T7
TACGGCCGCCAGTGTGCTGGAATTCTGGCTGACGTCTTCCCGGCCGCCGAGCCGGCGGCGCCGCAGGACG
TGGCCAACCGCTTCGCCCGCAAAGGGGCGCTGAGGCAGAAGAACGTGCACGAGGTGAAGAACCACCGCTT
CATCGCGCGCTTCTTCAAGCAGCCCACCTTCTGCAGCCACTGCACCGACTTCATCTGGGGGTTTGGGAAA
CAAGGCTTCCAGTGCCAAGTTTGCTGTTTTGTGGTTCACAAGAGGTGCCATGAATTTGTTACTTTTTCTT
GTCCGGGGGCGGATAAAGGACCCGACACAGATGACCCGAGGAGCAAGCACAAGTTCAAGATCCACACGTA
TGGCAGCCCCACCTTCTGTGATCACTGCGGCTCCCTGCTGTACGGACTCATCCACCAGGGGATGAAATGT
GACACCTGTGATATGAACGTGCACAAGCAGTGCGTGATCAACGTGCCCAGCCTCTGCGGGATGGACCACA
CGGAGAAGAGGGGCCGCATCTACCTGAAGGCCGAGGTCACGGATGAAAAGTTGCACGTCACAGTACGAGA
CGCGAAAAACCTAATCCCTATGGATCCAAATGGGCTTTCAGATCCTTACGTGAAGCTGAAGCTTATTCCT
GACCCCAAGAACGAGAGCAAACAGAAAACCAAGACCATCCGCTCGACGCTGAACCCCCGGTGGGACGAGT
CCTTCACGTTCAAATTAAAACCTTCTGATAAAGACCGGCGACTGTCCGTGGAAATCTGGGACTGGGATCG
AACCACACGGAACGACTTCATGGGGTCCCTTTTCTTTGGGGTCTCGGAGCTGATGA
