>Addgene plasmid #10805 | PKCalpha.FLAG | addgene partial sequence | sequence record 17746 | 10805 with BGHrev
TCTACCGCGCTCTGCAGGATGGGGGGCACGAACTGGGGGTTGACGTAGGAGAAGCCTTCAAAATCAGACT
GGTCGATGTTAGCGATGACCAGCTGGTCGGGCGGCGTCAAGACAGGCTGCCCTCGCGTGAAGAACTTGTC
AAAGTTCTCTGCTCCTTTGCCGCACACTTTGGGCTTGAAGGGTGGCTGGATCTCACGGTTCTCCAGCTTC
TCCCAGTCGATCCTCCGGAAGAAGGCATGCTCCCGCACGTCGCGCTCGCCCTCGGGCCCGCAGCCCAGCC
GCTTCCCGGGGTGCTTGGTCATCAGCCCTTTGCAGATGGACACGGCCTCCTTGGACAAGGACTTGGGGTA
CGAGACGTTGTGCTCCATGATGGACTGGAACAGCTCGTCCTCGTCCTCGCCGTCGAACGGAGGCTGCCCG
GCCAACATCTCGTACAACAGGACGCCGTAGGCCCACCAGTCCACGGACTTCCCGTACGGCTGATAGGCGA
TTATCTCTGGGGCGATGTAGTCGGGGGTCCCGCAGAAGGTCCTGGTCGTGACGCCGTCCATCATGTGCTC
CTTGCACATCCCGAAGTCCGCGATCTTAATGTGTCCTTCCGAGTCCAGCATGACGTTGTCTAACTTCAGG
TCCCGATAAATGATTCCTCTTTTATGAAGAAAAGACAGCCCGATGGAAATCTCTGCTGCATAGAACACTG
CTTG
