[The description below was written by a language model from this plasmid's Addgene catalogue record.]
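Description:
PKCalpha.FLAG is a mammalian expression plasmid built on the pcDNA3 backbone (about 5.4 kb without insert). It carries the bovine (B. taurus) protein kinase C alpha cDNA (PRKCA), an insert of roughly 2.3 kb. It is maintained in E. coli as a high-copy plasmid under ampicillin selection. The backbone also provides a neomycin resistance marker, so transfected mammalian cells can be selected with G418 to derive stable lines as well as being used for transient expression. The record does not list the promoter. pcDNA3 is, however, a standard vector in which inserts are normally driven by the CMV immediate-early promoter, with a T7 promoter just upstream of the cloning site. This fits the T7 primer given for 5′ sequencing.

The PKC alpha coding sequence was inserted by restriction cloning, with an intact EcoRI site at the 5′ junction; the 3′ cloning site is not recorded. The kinase is fused at its C terminus to a FLAG epitope. This tag allows the exogenous protein to be detected or immunoprecipitated with anti-FLAG antibodies and distinguished from endogenous PKC alpha. The insert carries a D332G substitration relative to the reference sequence, which the depositor states does not affect plasmid function, so the construct is used as a functionally wild-type kinase.

The associated publication used PKC alpha overexpression to examine protein secretion in rat lacrimal gland. More generally, the plasmid suits overexpression studies of this conventional PKC isoform in mammalian cells. No feature table was supplied, so the element positions cannot be confirmed from the record.
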