Addgene plasmid #10805: PKCalpha.FLAG
Depositing lab: Alex Toker. Publication: Effect of overexpression of protein kinase C alpha on rat lacrimal gland protein secretion. Hodges RR, Kazlauskas A, Toker A, Dartt DA. Adv Exp Med Biol. 2002 . 506(Pt A):237-41. PubMed 12613914.
Backbone
  Vector backbone: pcDNA3
  Backbone manufacturer: Invitrogen
  Backbone size w/o insert (bp): 5446
  Vector type: Mammalian Expression
  Selectable markers: Neomycin (select with G418)
Growth in bacteria
  Bacterial resistance: Ampicillin, 100 μg/mL
  Growth temperature: 37°C
  Growth strain: DH5alpha
  Copy number: High Copy
Gene/Insert
  Gene/Insert name: PKC alpha (alt names: PKC-A; PRKCA)
  Species: B. taurus (bovine)
  Insert size (bp): 2300
  Mutation: D332G-please see comments below
  GenBank ID: NM_174435
  Entrez Gene: PRKCA (a.k.a. PKRCA)
  Tag / fusion protein: FLAG (C terminal on insert)
  Cloning method: Restriction Enzyme; 5′ cloning site EcoRI (not destroyed)
  Sequencing primers: 5′ T7
Terms and licenses: Academic/Nonprofit Terms; Industry Terms: Not Available to Industry
Depositor comments: Mutation does not affect plasmid function.
How to cite: PKCalpha.FLAG was a gift from Alex Toker (Addgene plasmid # 10805 ; http://n2t.net/addgene:10805 ; RRID:Addgene_10805)
