LOCUS       Exported 7449 bp ds-DNA circular SYN 12-MAY-2021
DEFINITION  synthetic circular DNA
ACCESSION   .
VERSION     .
KEYWORDS    PKCalpha.FLAG
SOURCE      synthetic DNA construct
  ORGANISM  synthetic DNA construct
REFERENCE   1 (bases 1 to 7449)
  AUTHORS   Hodges RR, Kazlauskas A, Toker A, Dartt DA
  TITLE     Effect of overexpression of protein kinase C alpha on rat lacrimal
            gland protein secretion.
  JOURNAL   Adv Exp Med Biol. 2002 . 506(Pt A):237-41.
  PUBMED    12613914
REFERENCE   2 (bases 1 to 7449)
  AUTHORS   .
  TITLE     Direct Submission
  JOURNAL   Exported May 12, 2021 from SnapGene Server 1.1.58
            http://www.snapgene.com
FEATURES             Location/Qualifiers
     source          1..7449
                     /organism="synthetic DNA construct"
                     /mol_type="other DNA"
     enhancer        171..550
                     /label=CMV enhancer
                     /note="human cytomegalovirus immediate early enhancer"
     promoter        551..754
                     /label=CMV promoter
                     /note="human cytomegalovirus (CMV) immediate early
                     promoter"
     primer_bind     705..725
                     /label=CMV-F
                     /note="Human CMV immediate early promoter, forward primer"
     primer_bind     799..818
                     /label=T7
                     /note="T7 promoter, forward primer"
     promoter        799..817
                     /label=T7 promoter
                     /note="promoter for bacteriophage T7 RNA polymerase"
     CDS             2896..2919
                     /codon_start=1
                     /product="FLAG(R) epitope tag, followed by an enterokinase
                     cleavage site"
                     /label=FLAG
                     /translation="DYKDDDDK"
     promoter        complement(2938..2956)
                     /label=SP6 promoter
                     /note="promoter for bacteriophage SP6 RNA polymerase"
     primer_bind     complement(2939..2956)
                     /label=SP6
                     /note="SP6 promoter, forward primer"
     primer_bind     complement(2976..2993)
                     /label=BGH-rev
                     /note="Bovine growth hormone terminator, reverse primer.
                     Also called BGH reverse"
     polyA_signal    2982..3206
                     /label=bGH poly(A) signal
                     /note="bovine growth hormone polyadenylation signal"
     rep_origin      3252..3680
                     /direction=RIGHT
                     /label=f1 ori
                     /note="f1 bacteriophage origin of replication; arrow
                     indicates direction of (+) strand synthesis"
     primer_bind     complement(3339..3358)
                     /label=F1ori-R
                     /note="F1 origin, reverse primer"
     primer_bind     3549..3570
                     /label=F1ori-F
                     /note="F1 origin, forward primer"
     primer_bind     complement(3689..3709)
                     /label=pBABE 3'
                     /note="SV40 enhancer, reverse primer for pBABE vectors"
     promoter        3694..4023
                     /label=SV40 promoter
                     /note="SV40 enhancer and early promoter"
     rep_origin      3874..4009
                     /label=SV40 ori
                     /note="SV40 origin of replication"
     primer_bind     3936..3955
                     /label=SV40pro-F
                     /note="SV40 promoter/origin, forward primer"
     CDS             4090..4884
                     /codon_start=1
                     /gene="aph(3')-II (or nptII)"
                     /product="aminoglycoside phosphotransferase from Tn5"
                     /label=NeoR/KanR
                     /note="confers resistance to neomycin, kanamycin, and G418
                     (Geneticin(R))"
                     /translation="MIEQDGLHAGSPAAWVERLFGYDWAQQTIGCSDAAVFRLSAQGRP
                     VLFVKTDLSGALNELQDEAARLSWLATTGVPCAAVLDVVTEAGRDWLLLGEVPGQDLLS
                     SHLAPAEKVSIMADAMRRLHTLDPATCPFDHQAKHRIERARTRMEAGLVDQDDLDEEHQ
                     GLAPAELFARLKARMPDGEDLVVTHGDACLPNIMVENGRFSGFIDCGRLGVADRYQDIA
                     LATRDIAEELGGEWADRFLVLYGIAAPDSQRIAFYRLLDEFF"
     primer_bind     complement(4144..4163)
                     /label=Neo-R
                     /note="Neomycin resistance gene, reverse primer"
     primer_bind     4754..4773
                     /label=Neo-F
                     /note="Neomycin resistance gene, forward primer"
     polyA_signal    5058..5179
                     /label=SV40 poly(A) signal
                     /note="SV40 polyadenylation signal"
     primer_bind     complement(5095..5114)
                     /label=SV40pA-R
                     /note="SV40 polyA, reverse primer"
     primer_bind     5149..5168
                     /label=EBV-rev
                     /note="SV40 polyA terminator, reverse primer"
     primer_bind     complement(5228..5244)
                     /label=M13 rev
                     /note="common sequencing primer, one of multiple similar
                     variants"
     primer_bind     complement(5228..5244)
                     /label=M13 Reverse
                     /note="In lacZ gene. Also called M13-rev"
     primer_bind     complement(5241..5263)
                     /label=M13/pUC Reverse
                     /note="In lacZ gene"
     protein_bind    5252..5268
                     /label=lac operator
                     /bound_moiety="lac repressor encoded by lacI"
                     /note="The lac repressor binds to the lac operator to
                     inhibit transcription in E. coli. This inhibition can be
                     relieved by adding lactose or
                     isopropyl-beta-D-thiogalactopyranoside (IPTG)."
     promoter        complement(5276..5306)
                     /label=lac promoter
                     /note="promoter for the E. coli lac operon"
     protein_bind    5321..5342
                     /label=CAP binding site
                     /bound_moiety="E. coli catabolite activator protein"
                     /note="CAP binding activates transcription in the presence
                     of cAMP."
     primer_bind     complement(5459..5476)
                     /label=L4440
                     /note="L4440 vector, forward primer"
     rep_origin      complement(5630..6218)
                     /direction=LEFT
                     /label=ori
                     /note="high-copy-number ColE1/pMB1/pBR322/pUC origin of
                     replication"
     primer_bind     complement(5710..5729)
                     /label=pBR322ori-F
                     /note="pBR322 origin, forward primer"
     CDS             complement(6389..7249)
                     /codon_start=1
                     /gene="bla"
                     /product="beta-lactamase"
                     /label=AmpR
                     /note="confers resistance to ampicillin, carbenicillin, and
                     related antibiotics"
                     /translation="MSIQHFRVALIPFFAAFCLPVFAHPETLVKVKDAEDQLGARVGYI
                     ELDLNSGKILESFRPEERFPMMSTFKVLLCGAVLSRIDAGQEQLGRRIHYSQNDLVEYS
                     PVTEKHLTDGMTVRELCSAAITMSDNTAANLLLTTIGGPKELTAFLHNMGDHVTRLDRW
                     EPELNEAIPNDERDTTMPVAMATTLRKLLTGELLTLASRQQLIDWMEADKVAGPLLRSA
                     LPAGWFIADKSGAGERGSRGIIAALGPDGKPSRIVVIYTTGSQATMDERNRQIAEIGAS
                     LIKHW"
     primer_bind     7012..7031
                     /label=Amp-R
                     /note="Ampicillin resistance gene, reverse primer"
     promoter        complement(7250..7354)
                     /gene="bla"
                     /label=AmpR promoter
     primer_bind     complement(7429..7448)
                     /label=pRS-marker
                     /note="pRS vectors, use to sequence yeast selectable
                     marker"
ORIGIN
        1 atagttaagc cagtatctgc tccctgcttg tgtgttggag gtcgctgagt agtgcgcgag
       61 caaaatttaa gctacaacaa ggcaaggctt gaccgacaat tgcatgaaga atctgcttag
      121 ggttaggcgt tttgcgctgc ttcgcgatgt acgggccaga tatacgcgtt gacattgatt
      181 attgactagt tattaatagt aatcaattac ggggtcatta gttcatagcc catatatgga
      241 gttccgcgtt acataactta cggtaaatgg cccgcctggc tgaccgccca acgacccccg
      301 cccattgacg tcaataatga cgtatgttcc catagtaacg ccaataggga ctttccattg
      361 acgtcaatgg gtggagtatt tacggtaaac tgcccacttg gcagtacatc aagtgtatca
      421 tatgccaagt acgcccccta ttgacgtcaa tgacggtaaa tggcccgcct ggcattatgc
      481 ccagtacatg accttatggg actttcctac ttggcagtac atctacgtat tagtcatcgc
      541 tattaccatg gtgatgcggt tttggcagta catcaatggg cgtggatagc ggtttgactc
      601 acggggattt ccaagtctcc accccattga cgtcaatggg agtttgtttt ggcaccaaaa
      661 tcaacgggac tttccaaaat gtcgtaacaa ctccgcccca ttgacgcaaa tgggcggtag
      721 gcgtgtacgg tgggaggtct atataagcag agctctctgg ctaactagag aacccactgc
      781 ttactggctt atcgaaatta atacgactca ctatagggag acccaagctt ggtaccgagc
      841 tcggatccac tagtaacggc cgccagtgtg ctggaattca tggctgacgt cttcccggcc
      901 gccgagccgg cggcgccgca ggacgtggcc aaccgcttcg cccgcaaagg ggcgctgagg
      961 cagaagaacg tgcacgaggt gaagaaccac cgcttcatcg cgcgcttctt caagcagccc
     1021 accttctgca gccactgcac cgacttcatc tgggggtttg ggaaacaagg cttccagtgc
     1081 caagtttgct gttttgtggt tcacaagagg tgccatgaat ttgttacttt ttcttgtccg
     1141 ggggcggata aaggacccga cacagatgac ccgaggagca agcacaagtt caagatccac
     1201 acgtatggca gccccacctt ctgtgatcac tgcggctccc tgctgtacgg actcatccac
     1261 caggggatga aatgtgacac ctgtgatatg aacgtgcaca agcagtgcgt gatcaacgtg
     1321 cccagcctct gcgggatgga ccacacggag aagaggggcc gcatctacct gaaggccgag
     1381 gtcacggatg aaaagttgca cgtcacagta cgagacgcga aaaacctaat ccctatggat
     1441 ccaaatgggc tttcagatcc ttacgtgaag ctgaagctta ttcctgaccc caagaacgag
     1501 agcaaacaga aaaccaagac catccgctcg acgctgaacc cccggtggga cgagtccttc
     1561 acgttcaaat taaaaccttc tgataaagac cggcgactgt ccgtggaaat ctgggactgg
     1621 gatcgaacca cacggaacga cttcatgggg tccctttcct ttggggtctc ggagctgatg
     1681 aagatgccgg ccagcggatg gtacaagctg ctgaaccaag aggagggcga gtactacaac
     1741 gtgccgatcc ccgaaggcga cgaggaaggc aatgtggagc tcaggcagaa attcgagaaa
     1801 gccaagcttg gccctgccgg caacaaagtc atcagtccct ccgaggacag gagacagcct
     1861 tccaacaacc tgggcagagt gaagctcacg gacttcaact tcctcatggt gctgggcaaa
     1921 ggcagctttg ggaaggtgat gctggccgac cgaaagggga cagaggagct gtacgccatc
     1981 aagatcctga agaaggacgt ggtcatccag gacgacgacg tggagtgcac catggtggag
     2041 aagcgggtcc tggcgctgct cgacaagccg ccgttcctga cgcagctgca ctcctgcttc
     2101 cagacggtgg accggctgta cttcgtcatg gagtacgtca acggcgggga cctcatgtac
     2161 cacatccagc aggtcgggaa gttcaaggag ccgcaagcag tgttctatgc agcagagatt
     2221 tccatcgggc tgttctttct tcataaaaga ggaatcattt atcgggacct gaagttagac
     2281 aacgtcatgc tggactcgga aggacacatt aagatcgcgg acttcgggat gtgcaaggag
     2341 cacatgatgg acggcgtcac gaccaggacc ttctgcggga cccccgacta catcgcccca
     2401 gagataatcg cctatcagcc gtacgggaag tccgtggact ggtgggccta cggcgtcctg
     2461 ttgtacgaga tgttggccgg gcagcctccg ttcgacggcg aggacgagga cgagctgttc
     2521 cagtccatca tggagcacaa cgtctcgtac cccaagtcct tgtccaagga ggccgtgtcc
     2581 atctgcaaag ggctgatgac caagcacccc gggaagcggc tgggctgcgg gcccgagggc
     2641 gagcgcgacg tgcgggagca tgccttcttc cggaggatcg actgggagaa gctggagaac
     2701 cgtgagatcc agccaccctt caagcccaaa gtgtgcggca aaggagcaga gaactttgac
     2761 aagttcttca cgcgagggca gcctgtcttg acgccgcccg accagctggt catcgctaac
     2821 atcgaccagt ctgattttga aggcttctcc tacgtcaacc cccagttcgt gcaccccatc
     2881 ctgcagagcg cggtagacta taaggacgat gatgacaaat gatctagagg gccctattct
     2941 atagtgtcac ctaaatgcta gagctcgctg atcagcctcg actgtgcctt ctagttgcca
     3001 gccatctgtt gtttgcccct cccccgtgcc ttccttgacc ctggaaggtg ccactcccac
     3061 tgtcctttcc taataaaatg aggaaattgc atcgcattgt ctgagtaggt gtcattctat
     3121 tctggggggt ggggtggggc aggacagcaa gggggaggat tgggaagaca atagcaggca
     3181 tgctggggat gcggtgggct ctatggcttc tgaggcggaa agaaccagct ggggctctag
     3241 ggggtatccc cnnnnnnnnn nnnnnnnnnn nnnnnnnnnn nnnnnnnnnn nnnnnnnnnn
     3301 nnnnnnnnnn nnnnnnnnnn nnnnnnnnnn nnnnnnnnnn nnnnnnnnnn nnnnnnnnnn
     3361 nnnnnnnnnn nnnnncnnnn nnnnnnnnnn nnnnnnnnnn nnnnnnnnnn nnnnnnnnnn
     3421 nnnnnnnnnn nnnnnnnnnn nnnnnnnnnn nnnnnnnnnn nnnnnnnann nnnnnnnnnn
     3481 nnnnnnnnnn nnnnnnnnnn nnnnnnnnnn nnnnnnncct ttgacgttgg agtccacgtt
     3541 ctttaatagt ggactcttgt tccaaactgg aacaacactc aaccctatct cggtctattc
     3601 ttttgattta taagggattt tgccgatttc ggcctattgg ttaaaaaatg agctgattta
     3661 acaaaaattt aacgcgaatt aattctgtgg aatgtgtgtc agttagggtg tggaaagtcc
     3721 ccaggctccc cagcaggcag aagtatgcaa agcatgcatc tcaattagtc agcaaccagg
     3781 tgtggaaagt ccccaggctc cccagcaggc agaagtatgc aaagcatgca tctcaattag
     3841 tcagcaacca tagtcccgcc cctaactccg cccatcccgc ccctaactcc gcccagttcc
     3901 gcccattctc cgccccatgg ctgactaatt ttttttattt atgcagaggc cgaggccgcc
     3961 tctgcctctg agctattcca gaagtagtga ggaggctttt ttggaggcct aggcttttgc
     4021 aaaaagctcc cgggagcttg tatatccatt ttcggatctg atcaagagac aggatgagga
     4081 tcgtttcgca tgattgaaca agatggattg cacgcaggtt ctccggccgc ttgggtggag
     4141 aggctattcg gctatgactg ggcacaacag acaatcggct gctctgatgc cgccgtgttc
     4201 cggctgtcag cgcaggggcg cccggttctt tttgtcaaga ccgacctgtc cggtgccctg
     4261 aatgaactgc aggacgaggc agcgcggcta tcgtggctgg ccacgacggg cgttccttgc
     4321 gcagctgtgc tcgacgttgt cactgaagcg ggaagggact ggctgctatt gggcgaagtg
     4381 ccggggcagg atctcctgtc atctcacctt gctcctgccg agaaagtatc catcatggct
     4441 gatgcaatgc ggcggctgca tacgcttgat ccggctacct gcccattcga ccaccaagcg
     4501 aaacatcgca tcgagcgagc acgtactcgg atggaagccg gtcttgtcga tcaggatgat
     4561 ctggacgaag agcatcaggg gctcgcgcca gccgaactgt tcgccaggct caaggcgcgc
     4621 atgcccgacg gcgaggatct cgtcgtgacc catggcgatg cctgcttgcc gaatatcatg
     4681 gtggaaaatg gccgcttttc tggattcatc gactgtggcc ggctgggtgt ggcggaccgc
     4741 tatcaggaca tagcgttggc tacccgtgat attgctgaag agcttggcgg cgaatgggct
     4801 gaccgcttcc tcgtgcttta cggtatcgcc gctcccgatt cgcagcgcat cgccttctat
     4861 cgccttcttg acgagttctt ctgagcggga ctctggggtt cgaaatgacc gaccaagcga
     4921 cgcccaacct gccatcacga gatttcgatt ccaccgccgc cttctatgaa aggttgggct
     4981 tcggaatcgt tttccgggac gccggctgga tgatcctcca gcgcggggat ctcatgctgg
     5041 agttcttcgc ccaccccaac ttgtttattg cagcttataa tggttacaaa taaagcaata
     5101 gcatcacaaa tttcacaaat aaagcatttt tttcactgca ttctagttgt ggtttgtcca
     5161 aactcatcaa tgtatcttat catgtctgta taccgtcgac ctctagctag agcttggcgt
     5221 aatcatggtc atagctgttt cctgtgtgaa attgttatcc gctcacaatt ccacacaaca
     5281 tacgagccgg aagcataaag tgtaaagcct ggggtgccta atgagtgagc taactcacat
     5341 taattgcgtt gcgctcactg cccgctttcc agtcgggaaa cctgtcgtgc cagctgcatt
     5401 aatgaatcgg ccaacgcgcg gggagaggcg gtttgcgtat tgggcgctct tccgcttcct
     5461 cgctcactga ctcgctgcgc tcggtcgttc ggctgcggcg agcggtatca gctcactcaa
     5521 aggcggtaat acggttatcc acagaatcag gggataacgc aggaaagaac atgtgagcaa
     5581 aaggccagca aaaggccagg aaccgtaaaa aggccgcgtt gctggcgttt ttccataggc
     5641 tccgcccccc tgacgagcat cacaaaaatc gacgctcaag tcagaggtgg cgaaacccga
     5701 caggactata aagataccag gcgtttcccc ctggaagctc cctcgtgcgc tctcctgttc
     5761 cgaccctgcc gcttaccgga tacctgtccg cctttctccc ttcgggaagc gtggcgcttt
     5821 ctcatagctc acgctgtagg tatctcagtt cggtgtaggt cgttcgctcc aagctgggct
     5881 gtgtgcacga accccccgtt cagcccgacc gctgcgcctt atccggtaac tatcgtcttg
     5941 agtccaaccc ggtaagacac gacttatcgc cactggcagc agccactggt aacaggatta
     6001 gcagagcgag gtatgtaggc ggtgctacag agttcttgaa gtggtggcct aactacggct
     6061 acactagaag aacagtattt ggtatctgcg ctctgctgaa gccagttacc ttcggaaaaa
     6121 gagttggtag ctcttgatcc ggcaaacaaa ccaccgctgg tagcggtggt ttttttgttt
     6181 gcaagcagca gattacgcgc agaaaaaaag gatctcaaga agatcctttg atcttttcta
     6241 cggggtctga cgctcagtgg aacgaaaact cacgttaagg gattttggtc atgagattat
     6301 caaaaaggat cttcacctag atccttttaa attaaaaatg aagttttaaa tcaatctaaa
     6361 gtatatatga gtaaacttgg tctgacagtt accaatgctt aatcagtgag gcacctatct
     6421 cagcgatctg tctatttcgt tcatccatag ttgcctgact ccccgtcgtg tagataacta
     6481 cgatacggga gggcttacca tctggcccca gtgctgcaat gataccgcga gacccacgct
     6541 caccggctcc agatttatca gcaataaacc agccagccgg aagggccgag cgcagaagtg
     6601 gtcctgcaac tttatccgcc tccatccagt ctattaattg ttgccgggaa gctagagtaa
     6661 gtagttcgcc agttaatagt ttgcgcaacg ttgttgccat tgctacaggc atcgtggtgt
     6721 cacgctcgtc gtttggtatg gcttcattca gctccggttc ccaacgatca aggcgagtta
     6781 catgatcccc catgttgtgc aaaaaagcgg ttagctcctt cggtcctccg atcgttgtca
     6841 gaagtaagtt ggccgcagtg ttatcactca tggttatggc agcactgcat aattctctta
     6901 ctgtcatgcc atccgtaaga tgcttttctg tgactggtga gtactcaacc aagtcattct
     6961 gagaatagtg tatgcggcga ccgagttgct cttgcccggc gtcaatacgg gataataccg
     7021 cgccacatag cagaacttta aaagtgctca tcattggaaa acgttcttcg gggcgaaaac
     7081 tctcaaggat cttaccgctg ttgagatcca gttcgatgta acccactcgt gcacccaact
     7141 gatcttcagc atcttttact ttcaccagcg tttctgggtg agcaaaaaca ggaaggcaaa
     7201 atgccgcaaa aaagggaata agggcgacac ggaaatgttg aatactcata ctcttccttt
     7261 ttcaatatta ttgaagcatt tatcagggtt attgtctcat gagcggatac atatttgaat
     7321 gtatttagaa aaataaacaa ataggggttc cgcgcacatt tccccgaaaa gtgccacctg
     7381 acgtcgacgg atcgggagat ctcccgatcc cctatggtgc actctcagta caatctgctc
     7441 tgatgccgc
//
